>Addgene plasmid #250441 | pcDNA3.1(+)_AlphaSMA_ALFA_231232 | addgene full sequence | sequence record 500540 | Addgene NGS Result
GACGGATCGGGAGATCTCCCGATCCCCTATGGTGCACTCTCAGTACAATCTGCTCTGATGCCGCATAGTT
AAGCCAGTATCTGCTCCCTGCTTGTGTGTTGGAGGTCGCTGAGTAGTGCGCGAGCAAAATTTAAGCTACA
ACAAGGCAAGGCTTGACCGACAATTGCATGAAGAATCTGCTTAGGGTTAGGCGTTTTGCGCTGCTTCGCG
ATGTACGGGCCAGATATACGCGTTGACATTGATTATTGACTAGTTATTAATAGTAATCAATTACGGGGTC
ATTAGTTCATAGCCCATATATGGAGTTCCGCGTTACATAACTTACGGTAAATGGCCCGCCTGGCTGACCG
CCCAACGACCCCCGCCCATTGACGTCAATAATGACGTATGTTCCCATAGTAACGCCAATAGGGACTTTCC
ATTGACGTCAATGGGTGGAGTATTTACGGTAAACTGCCCACTTGGCAGTACATCAAGTGTATCATATGCC
AAGTACGCCCCCTATTGACGTCAATGACGGTAAATGGCCCGCCTGGCATTATGCCCAGTACATGACCTTA
TGGGACTTTCCTACTTGGCAGTACATCTACGTATTAGTCATCGCTATTACCATGGTGATGCGGTTTTGGC
AGTACATCAATGGGCGTGGATAGCGGTTTGACTCACGGGGATTTCCAAGTCTCCACCCCATTGACGTCAA
TGGGAGTTTGTTTTGGCACCAAAATCAACGGGACTTTCCAAAATGTCGTAACAACTCCGCCCCATTGACG
CAAATGGGCGGTAGGCGTGTACGGTGGGAGGTCTATATAAGCAGAGCTCTCTGGCTAACTAGAGAACCCA
CTGCTTACTGGCTTATCGAAATTAATACGACTCACTATAGGGAGACCCAAGCTGGCTAGCATGTGTGAAG
AAGAGGACAGCACTGCCTTGGTGTGTGACAATGGCTCTGGGCTCTGTAAGGCCGGCTTTGCTGGGGACGA
TGCTCCCAGGGCTGTTTTCCCATCCATTGTGGGACGTCCCAGACATCAGGGGGTGATGGTGGGAATGGGA
CAAAAAGACAGCTACGTGGGTGACGAAGCACAGAGCAAAAGAGGAATCCTGACCCTGAAGTACCCGATAG
AACATGGCATCATCACCAACTGGGACGACATGGAAAAGATCTGGCACCACTCTTTCTACAATGAGCTTCG
TGTTGCCCCTGAAGAGCATCCCACCCTGCTCACGGAGGCACCCCTGAACCCCAAGGCCAACCGGGAGAAA
ATGACTCAAATTATGTTTGAGACTTTCAATGTCCCAGCCATGTATGTGGCTATCCAGGCGGTGCTGTCTC
TCTATGCCTCTGGACGCACAACTGGCATCGTGCTGGACTCTGGAGATGGTGTCACCCACAATGTCCCCAT
CTATGAGGGCTATGCCTTGCCCCATGCCATCATGCGTCTGGATCTGGCTGGCCGAGATCTCACTGACTAC
CTCATGAAGATCCTGACTGAGCGTGGCTATTCCTTCGTTACTACTGCTGAGCGTGAGATTGTCCGGGACA
TCAAGGAGAAACTGTGTTATGTAGCTCTGGACTTTGAAAATGAGATGGCCACTCCCAGCAGACTGGAGGA
GGAGCTGAGAAGAAGACTGACCGAGCCCGCCGCATCCTCATCCTCCCTTGAGAAGAGTTACGAGTTGCCT
GATGGGCAAGTGATCACCATCGGAAATGAACGTTTCCGCTGCCCAGAGACCCTGTTCCAGCCATCCTTCA
TCGGGATGGAGTCTGCTGGCATCCATGAAACCACCTACAACAGCATCATGAAGTGTGATATTGACATCAG
GAAGGACCTCTATGCTAACAATGTCCTATCAGGGGGCACCACTATGTACCCTGGCATTGCCGACCGAATG
CAGAAGGAGATCACGGCCCTAGCACCCAGCACCATGAAGATCAAGATCATTGCCCCTCCGGAGCGCAAAT
ACTCTGTCTGGATCGGTGGCTCCATCCTGGCCTCTCTGTCCACCTTCCAGCAGATGTGGATCAGCAAACA
GGAATACGATGAAGCCGGGCCTTCCATTGTCCACCGCAAATGCTTCTAAAAGCTTGGTACCGAGCTCGGA
TCCACTAGTCCAGTGTGGTGGAATTCTGCAGATATCCAGCACAGTGGCGGCCGCTCGAGTCTAGAGGGCC
CGTTTAAACCCGCTGATCAGCCTCGACTGTGCCTTCTAGTTGCCAGCCATCTGTTGTTTGCCCCTCCCCC
GTGCCTTCCTTGACCCTGGAAGGTGCCACTCCCACTGTCCTTTCCTAATAAAATGAGGAAATTGCATCGC
ATTGTCTGAGTAGGTGTCATTCTATTCTGGGGGGTGGGGTGGGGCAGGACAGCAAGGGGGAGGATTGGGA
AGACAATAGCAGGCATGCTGGGGATGCGGTGGGCTCTATGGCTTCTGAGGCGGAAAGAACCAGCTGGGGC
TCTAGGGGGTATCCCC
[124 nt withheld, positions 2467-2590]
C
[91 nt withheld, positions 2592-2682]
A
[49 nt withheld, positions 2684-2732]
CCTTTGACGTTGGAGTCCACGTTCTTT
[37 nt withheld, positions 2760-2796]
ACCCTATCTCGGTCTATTCTTTTGATTTATAAGGGATTTTGCCGATTTCGGCCTATTGGTTAAAAAATGA
GCTGATTTAACAAAAATTTAACGCGAATTAATTCTGTGGAATGTGTGTCAGTTAGGGTGTGGAAAGTCCC
CAGGCTCCCCAGCAGGCAGAAGTATGCAAAGCATGCATCTCAATTAGTCAGCAACCAGGTGTGGAAAGTC
CCCAGGCTCCCCAGCAGGCAGAAGTATGCAAAGCATGCATCTCAATTAGTCAGCAACCATAGTCCCGCCC
CTAACTCCGCCCATCCCGCCCCTAACTCCGCCCAGTTCCGCCCATTCTCCGCCCCATGGCTGACTAATTT
TTTTTATTTATGCAGAGGCCGAGGCCGCCTCTGCCTCTGAGCTATTCCAGAAGTAGTGAGGAGGCTTTTT
TGGAGGCCTAGGCTTTTGCAAAAAGCTCCCGGGAGCTTGTATATCCATTTTCGGATCTGATCAAGAGACA
GGATGAGGATCGTTTCGCATGATTGAACAAGATGGATTGCACGCAGGTTCTCCGGCCGCTTGGGTGGAGA
GGCTATTCGGCTATGACTGGGCACAACAGACAATCGGCTGCTCTGATGCCGCCGTGTTCCGGCTGTCAGC
GCAGGGGCGCCCGGTTCTTTTTGTCAAGACCGACCTGTCCGGTGCCCTGAATGAACTGCAGGACGAGGCA
GCGCGGCTATCGTGGCTGGCCACGACGGGCGTTCCTTGCGCAGCTGTGCTCGACGTTGTCACTGAAGCGG
GAAGGGACTGGCTGCTATTGGGCGAAGTGCCGGGGCAGGATCTCCTGTCATCTCACCTTGCTCCTGCCGA
GAAAGTATCCATCATGGCTGATGCAATGCGGCGGCTGCATACGCTTGATCCGGCTACCTGCCCATTCGAC
CACCAAGCGAAACATCGCATCGAGCGAGCACGTACTCGGATGGAAGCCGGTCTTGTCGATCAGGATGATC
TGGACGAAGAGCATCAGGGGCTCGCGCCAGCCGAACTGTTCGCCAGGCTCAAGGCGCGCATGCCCGACGG
CGAGGATCTCGTCGTGACCCATGGCGATGCCTGCTTGCCGAATATCATGGTGGAAAATGGCCGCTTTTCT
GGATTCATCGACTGTGGCCGGCTGGGTGTGGCGGACCGCTATCAGGACATAGCGTTGGCTACCCGTGATA
TTGCTGAAGAGCTTGGCGGCGAATGGGCTGACCGCTTCCTCGTGCTTTACGGTATCGCCGCTCCCGATTC
GCAGCGCATCGCCTTCTATCGCCTTCTTGACGAGTTCTTCTGAGCGGGACTCTGGGGTTCGAAATGACCG
ACCAAGCGACGCCCAACCTGCCATCACGAGATTTCGATTCCACCGCCGCCTTCTATGAAAGGTTGGGCTT
CGGAATCGTTTTCCGGGACGCCGGCTGGATGATCCTCCAGCGCGGGGATCTCATGCTGGAGTTCTTCGCC
CACCCCAACTTGTTTATTGCAGCTTATAATGGTTACAAATAAAGCAATAGCATCACAAATTTCACAAATA
AAGCATTTTTTTCACTGCATTCTAGTTGTGGTTTGTCCAAACTCATCAATGTATCTTATCATGTCTGTAT
ACCGTCGACCTCTAGCTAGAGCTTGGCGTAATCATGGTCATAGCTGTTTCCTGTGTGAAATTGTTATCCG
CTCACAATTCCACACAACATACGAGCCGGAAGCATAAAGTGTAAAGCCTGGGGTGCCTAATGAGTGAGCT
AACTCACATTAATTGCGTTGCGCTCACTGCCCGCTTTCCAGTCGGGAAACCTGTCGTGCCAGCTGCATTA
ATGAATCGGCCAACGCGCGGGGAGAGGCGGTTTGCGTATTGGGCGCTCTTCCGCTTCCTCGCTCACTGAC
TCGCTGCGCTCGGTCGTTCGGCTGCGGCGAGCGGTATCAGCTCACTCAAAGGCGGTAATACGGTTATCCA
CAGAATCAGGGGATAACGCAGGAAAGAACATGTGAGCAAAAGGCCAGCAAAAGGCCAGGAACCGTAAAAA
GGCCGCGTTGCTGGCGTTTTTCCATAGGCTCCGCCCCCCTGACGAGCATCACAAAAATCGACGCTCAAGT
CAGAGGTGGCGAAACCCGACAGGACTATAAAGATACCAGGCGTTTCCCCCTGGAAGCTCCCTCGTGCGCT
CTCCTGTTCCGACCCTGCCGCTTACCGGATACCTGTCCGCCTTTCTCCCTTCGGGAAGCGTGGCGCTTTC
TCATAGCTCACGCTGTAGGTATCTCAGTTCGGTGTAGGTCGTTCGCTCCAAGCTGGGCTGTGTGCACGAA
CCCCCCGTTCAGCCCGACCGCTGCGCCTTATCCGGTAACTATCGTCTTGAGTCCAACCCGGTAAGACACG
ACTTATCGCCACTGGCAGCAGCCACTGGTAACAGGATTAGCAGAGCGAGGTATGTAGGCGGTGCTACAGA
GTTCTTGAAGTGGTGGCCTAACTACGGCTACACTAGAAGAACAGTATTTGGTATCTGCGCTCTGCTGAAG
CCAGTTACCTTCGGAAAAAGAGTTGGTAGCTCTTGATCCGGCAAACAAACCACCGCTGGTAGCGGTGGTT
TTTTTGTTTGCAAGCAGCAGATTACGCGCAGAAAAAAAGGATCTCAAGAAGATCCTTTGATCTTTTCTAC
GGGGTCTGACGCTCAGTGGAACGAAAACTCACGTTAAGGGATTTTGGTCATGAGATTATCAAAAAGGATC
TTCACCTAGATCCTTTTAAATTAAAAATGAAGTTTTAAATCAATCTAAAGTATATATGAGTAAACTTGGT
CTGACAGTTACCAATGCTTAATCAGTGAGGCACCTATCTCAGCGATCTGTCTATTTCGTTCATCCATAGT
TGCCTGACTCCCCGTCGTGTAGATAACTACGATACGGGAGGGCTTACCATCTGGCCCCAGTGCTGCAATG
ATACCGCGAGACCCACGCTCACCGGCTCCAGATTTATCAGCAATAAACCAGCCAGCCGGAAGGGCCGAGC
GCAGAAGTGGTCCTGCAACTTTATCCGCCTCCATCCAGTCTATTAATTGTTGCCGGGAAGCTAGAGTAAG
TAGTTCGCCAGTTAATAGTTTGCGCAACGTTGTTGCCATTGCTACAGGCATCGTGGTGTCACGCTCGTCG
TTTGGTATGGCTTCATTCAGCTCCGGTTCCCAACGATCAAGGCGAGTTACATGATCCCCCATGTTGTGCA
AAAAAGCGGTTAGCTCCTTCGGTCCTCCGATCGTTGTCAGAAGTAAGTTGGCCGCAGTGTTATCACTCAT
GGTTATGGCAGCACTGCATAATTCTCTTACTGTCATGCCATCCGTAAGATGCTTTTCTGTGACTGGTGAG
TACTCAACCAAGTCATTCTGAGAATAGTGTATGCGGCGACCGAGTTGCTCTTGCCCGGCGTCAATACGGG
ATAATACCGCGCCACATAGCAGAACTTTAAAAGTGCTCATCATTGGAAAACGTTCTTCGGGGCGAAAACT
CTCAAGGATCTTACCGCTGTTGAGATCCAGTTCGATGTAACCCACTCGTGCACCCAACTGATCTTCAGCA
TCTTTTACTTTCACCAGCGTTTCTGGGTGAGCAAAAACAGGAAGGCAAAATGCCGCAAAAAAGGGAATAA
GGGCGACACGGAAATGTTGAATACTCATACTCTTCCTTTTTCAATATTATTGAAGCATTTATCAGGGTTA
TTGTCTCATGAGCGGATACATATTTGAATGTATTTAGAAAAATAAACAAATAGGGGTTCCGCGCACATTT
CCCCGAAAAGTGCCACCTGACGTC
Features (pLannotate 1.2.2; 20 found; start..end, strand, type, name):
     28..80      -  misc_feature   bom (fragment): basis of mobility region from pBR322
    235..614     +  enhancer       CMV enhancer: human cytomegalovirus immediate early enhancer
    615..818     +  promoter       CMV promoter: human cytomegalovirus (CMV) immediate early promoter
    814..847     +  LTR            5' LTR (truncated) (fragment): truncated 5' long terminal repeat (LTR) from HIV-1
    863..881     +  promoter       T7 promoter: promoter for bacteriophage T7 RNA polymerase
    901..2076    +  CDS            ACTA2: ACTA_BOVIN - Also known as ACTSA, ACTVS. Experimental evidence at protein level: Swiss-Prot protein existence level 1. Actins are highly conserved proteins that are involved in various types of cell motility and are ubiquitously expressed in all eukaryotic cells. From Bos taurus (Bovine).
   2197..2421    +  polyA_signal   bGH poly(A) signal: bovine growth hormone polyadenylation signal
   2425..2446    +  promoter       SV40 promoter (fragment): SV40 enhancer and early promoter
   2467..2895    +  rep_origin     f1 ori (sequence partly withheld): f1 bacteriophage origin of replication; arrow indicates direction of (+) strand synthesis
   2909..3238    +  promoter       SV40 promoter: SV40 enhancer and early promoter
   3305..4096    +  CDS            neo: KKA2_KLEPN - Also known as kan, nptII. Experimental evidence at protein level: Swiss-Prot protein existence level 1. Resistance to kanamycin, neomycin, paromomycin, ribostamycin, butirosin and gentamicin B. From Klebsiella pneumoniae.
   4120..4278    +  CDS            ble (fragment): BLE_KLEPN - Experimental evidence at protein level: Swiss-Prot protein existence level 1. Binding protein with a strong affinity to the bleomycin family of antibiotics. Binds to CL990; an antimitotic-antibiotic compound. From Klebsiella pneumoniae.
   4273..4394    +  polyA_signal   SV40 poly(A) signal: SV40 polyadenylation signal
   4467..4483    -  protein_bind   lac operator: The lac repressor binds to the lac operator to inhibit transcription in E. coli. This inhibition can be relieved by adding lactose or isopropyl-β-D-thiogalactopyranoside (IPTG). lac repressor encoded by lacI
   4491..4521    -  promoter       lac promoter: promoter for the E. coli lac operon
   4536..4557    -  protein_bind   CAP binding site: CAP binding activates transcription in the presence of cAMP. E. coli catabolite activator protein
   4570..4662    -  CDS            lacI (fragment): lac repressor; lacI; The lac repressor binds to the lac operator to inhibit transcription in E. coli. This inhibition can be relieved by adding lactose or isopropyl-β-D-thiogalactopyranoside (IPTG).
   4845..5433    -  rep_origin     ori: high-copy-number ColE1/pMB1/pBR322/pUC origin of replication
   5604..6464    -  CDS            AmpR: β-lactamase; bla; confers resistance to ampicillin, carbenicillin, and related antibiotics
   6465..6569    -  promoter       AmpR promoter: bla
