[The description below was written by a language model from this plasmid's Addgene catalogue record and pLannotate feature annotations shown in this document.]
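Description:
pcDNA3.1(+)_AlphaSMA_ALFA_231232 is a mammalian expression plasmid of about 6.6 kb, built on the Invitrogen pcDNA3.1(+) backbone by Gibson assembly. It drives expression of human alpha smooth muscle actin (ACTA2) carrying an internal ALFA epitope tag. It replicates in E. coli from a high-copy ColE1/pUC-type origin and is selected with ampicillin through the β-lactamase gene and its own promoter. An f1 phage origin is also present, which allows single-stranded DNA production. For selection in mammalian cells, an SV40 enhancer/early promoter drives the neomycin phosphotransferase gene, followed by an SV40 polyadenylation signal, so stable transfectants can be selected with G418.

The expression cassette consists of the human cytomegalovirus immediate-early enhancer and promoter, a T7 promoter that could be used for in vitro transcription, the ACTA2 open reading frame, and the bovine growth hormone polyadenylation signal. The automated annotation labels the coding sequence by its closest match to the bovine protein, reflecting the extreme conservation of actins, but the catalogue entry gives the insert as human. The ALFA tag is not annotated as a separate feature. According to the record it is inserted within the actin sequence between residues T231 and A232 rather than at either terminus. ALFA is a short peptide epitope recognised by a high-affinity nanobody. The associated work describes this internal position as a nondisruptive tagging strategy for studying the organization and function of individual actin isoforms. A few short fragment hits in the feature table (HIV-1 LTR, ble, lacI, bom) appear to be backbone remnants or annotation artefacts rather than functional parts.
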