Addgene plasmid #250441: pcDNA3.1(+)_AlphaSMA_ALFA_231232
Purpose: Expresses tagged alpha smooth muscle actin in mammalian cells. Protein is tagged with an internal ALFA tag at position T231/A232.
Depositing lab: Koen van den Dries. Depositing organization: Radboud University Nijmegen Medical Centre. Publication: IntAct: A nondisruptive internal tagging strategy to study the organization and function of actin isoforms. van Zwam MC, Dhar A, Bosman W, van Straaten W, Weijers S, Seta E, Joosten B, van Haren J, Palani S, van den Dries K. PLoS Biol. 2024 Mar 11;22(3):e3002551. doi: 10.1371/journal.pbio.3002551. eCollection 2024 Mar. PubMed 38466773.
Backbone
  Vector backbone: pcDNA3.1(+)
  Backbone manufacturer: Invitrogen
  Backbone size w/o insert (bp): 5428
  Total vector size (bp): 6597
  Modifications to backbone: NA
  Vector type: Mammalian Expression
  Selectable markers: Neomycin (select with G418)
Growth in bacteria
  Bacterial resistance: Ampicillin, 100 μg/mL
  Growth temperature: 37°C
  Growth strain: DH5alpha
  Copy number: High Copy
Gene/Insert
  Gene/Insert name: Alpha Smooth Muscle Actin (alt name: ACTA2)
  Species: H. sapiens (human)
  Insert size (bp): 1179
  GenBank ID: NM_001141945
  Entrez Gene: ACTA2 (a.k.a. ACTSA, SMDYS)
  Promoter: CMV Promotor
  Tag / fusion protein: ALFA Tag (Internal)
  Cloning method: Gibson Cloning
  Sequencing primers: 5′ TTGACGCAAATGGGCGGTAG
Terms and licenses: Academic/Nonprofit Terms; Industry Terms: Not Available to Industry
How to cite: pcDNA3.1(+)_AlphaSMA_ALFA_231232 was a gift from Koen van den Dries (Addgene plasmid # 250441 ; http://n2t.net/addgene:250441 ; RRID:Addgene_250441)
